>Addgene plasmid #154041 | pL0_EF_tSVP | addgene full sequence | sequence record 307083 | Addgene NGS Result
TCTTGATCAGATATTGATCCCCTGCGCCATCAGATCCTTGGCGGCAAGAAAGCCATCCAGTTTACTTTGC
AGGGCTTCCCAACCTTACCAGAGGGCGCCCCAGCTGGCAATTCCGGTTCGCTTGCTAAGCTTGCATGCCT
GCAAGTCGACTCTAGAGGAGCGGTGATCACAGGCAGCAACGCTCTGTCATCGTTACAATCAACATGCTAC
CCTCCGCGAGATCATCCGTGTTTCAAACCCGGCAGCTTAGTTGCCGTTCTTCCGAATAGCATCGGTAACA
TGAGCAAAGTCTGCCGCCTTACAACGGCTCTCCCGCTGACGCCGTCCCGGACTGATGGGCTGCCTGTATC
GAGTGGTGATTTTGTGCCGAGCTCATTACTCGCATCCATTCTCAGGCTGTCTCGTCTCGTCTCAGGTCTC
CGCTTATGCTGGATTTCTTGCGACGTAAAAATATTCTATAGAGCAGCCTTGTGGTTGTCATGAAACTGAC
TTATTACTCGTAGTTAATATGGATGAATTAATGGTGAGGGTTGTATTCCGATCTTCGAGGAAAATTCTTC
GCTTTACGTTGTCTCTGGAAGCCCTACTGTGGCATACCGCACATGCTCGTGCCAATAAACGAAATCCCCC
TCCTGCTTGATGAATGCTGCCGATACTATAATATAATTGCCTTGAAATGGTGCACGCTCGAGACCACCAG
GATACATAGATTACCACAACTCCGAGCCCTTCCACCCACAGAATCAGGGGATAACGCAGGAAAGAACATG
TGAGCAAAAGGCCAGCAAAAGGCCAGGAACCGTAAAAAGGCCGCGTTGCTGGCGTTTTTCCATAGGCTCC
GCCCCCCTGACGAGCATCACAAAAATCGACGCTCAAGTCAGAGGTGGCGAAACCCGACAGGACTATAAAG
ATACCAGGCGTTTCCCCCTGGAAGCTCCCTCGTGCGCTCTCCTGTTCCGACCCTGCCGCTTACCGGATAC
CTGTCCGCCTTTCTCCCTTCGGGAAGCGTGGCGCTTTCTCATAGCTCACGCTGTAGGTATCTCAGTTCGG
TGTAGGTCGTTCGCTCCAAGCTGGGCTGTGTGCACGAACCCCCCGTTCAGCCCGACCGCTGCGCCTTATC
CGGTAACTATCGTCTTGAGTCCAACCCGGTAAGACACGACTTATCGCCACTGGCAGCAGCCACTGGTAAC
AGGATTAGCAGAGCGAGGTATGTAGGCGGTGCTACAGAGTTCTTGAAGTGGTGGCCTAACTACGGCTACA
CTAGAAGAACAGTATTTGGTATCTGCGCTCTGCTGAAGCCAGTTACCTTCGGAAAAAGAGTTGGTAGCTC
TTGATCCGGCAAACAAACCACCGCTGGTAGCGGTGGTTTTTTTGTTTGCAAGCAGCAGATTACGCGCAGA
AAAAAAGGATCTCAAGAAGATCCTTTGATCTTTTCTACGGGGTCTGACGCTCAGTGGAACGAAAACTCAC
GTTAAGGGATTTTGGTCATGCATTCTAGGTGATTATTATTTGCCGACTACCTTGGTGATCTCGCCTTTCA
CGTAGTGGACAAATTCTTCCAACTGATCTGCGCGCGAGGCCAAGCGATCTTCTTCTTGTCCAAGATAAGC
CTGTCTAGCTTCAAGTATGACGGGCTGATACTGGGCCGGCAGGCGCTCCATTGCCCAGTCGGCAGCGACA
TCCTTCGGCGCGATTTTGCCGGTTACTGCGCTGTACCAAATGCGGGACAACGTAAGCACTACATTTCGCT
CATCGCCAGCCCAGTCGGGCGGCGAGTTCCATAGCGTTAAGGTTTCATTTAGCGCCTCAAATAGATCCTG
TTCAGGAACCGGATCAAAGAGTTCCTCCGCCGCTGGACCTACCAAGGCAACGCTATGTTCTCTTGCTTTT
GTCAGCAAGATAGCCAGATCAATGTCGATCGTGGCTGGCTCGAAGATACCAGCAAGAATGTCATTGCGCT
GCCATTCTCCAAATTGCAGTTCGCGCTTAGCTGGATAACGCCACGGAATGATGTCGTCGTGCACAACAAT
GGTGACTTCTACAGCGCGGAGAATCTCACTCTCTCCAGGGGAAGCCGAAGTTTCCAAAAGGTCGTTGATC
AAAGCTCGCCGCGTTGTTTCATCAAGCCTTACGGTCACCGTAACCAGCAAATCAATATCACTGTGTGGCT
TCAGGCCGCCATCCACTGCGGAGCCGTACAAATGTACGGCCAGCAACGTCGGTTCGAGATGGCGCTCGAT
GACGCCAACTACCTCTGATAGTTGAGTCGATACTTCGGCGATCACCGCTTCCCTCATGCGAAACGATCCT
CATCCTGTC
Features (pLannotate 1.2.2; 4 found; start..end, strand, type, name):
     10..126     -  CDS            tnpA (fragment): TN5P_ECOLX - Also known as tnp. Experimental evidence at protein level: Swiss-Prot protein existence level 1. Mediates transposition of transposon Tn5 by a 'cut and paste' mechanism. First, the monomeric transposase binds the 19 bp inverted DNA repeats flanking the transposon. Then, dimerization of the DNA- bound transposase creates a synaptic DNA complex. After nicking of the first DNA strand, excision of the transposon proceeds through a series of intermediates. The transposase then mediates the insertion of the transposon at a new site by strand transfer. The activity of the wild- type tran
    127..159     -  misc_feature   MCS (fragment): pUC18/19 multiple cloning site
    827..1415    -  rep_origin     ori: high-copy-number ColE1/pMB1/pBR322/pUC origin of replication
   1509..2297    -  CDS            aadA: S3AD_ECOLX - Experimental evidence at protein level: Swiss-Prot protein existence level 1. Mediates bacterial resistance to the antibiotics streptomycin and spectinomycin. From Escherichia coli.
