[The description below was written by a language model from this plasmid's Addgene catalogue record and pLannotate feature annotations shown in this document.]
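Description:
pL0_EF_tSVP is a Level 0 part plasmid for modular DNA assembly in the diatom Phaeodactylum tricornutum. It is built on the pL0RlacZ backbone and catalogued as a synthetic biology vector. Its payload is a single regulatory part, the SVP terminator from P. tricornutum. The part follows the uLoop-specific syntax and has E and F overhangs, which define the position it takes when combined with other Level 0 parts (promoters, coding sequences, tags) into a transcription unit. As a terminator, it is meant to sit downstream of a coding sequence and provide transcription termination and 3′ end processing signals in the diatom host. The plasmid carries no promoter, reporter or diatom selection marker of its own. It serves as a storage and donor vector rather than an expression construct.

The plasmid is small (about 2.3 kb) and is propagated in E. coli. The automated annotation finds a ColE1/pMB1-type origin of replication and the aadA gene, which confers spectinomycin and streptomycin resistance and matches the spectinomycin selection listed in the catalogue. The annotation tool labels the origin as high-copy, whereas the catalogue entry records the plasmid as low copy. The remaining annotations are a short fragment of a pUC-type multiple cloning site and a short match to the Tn5 transposase gene. The latter is only a fragment and probably a backbone remnant, not a functional gene. The terminator insert is not annotated in the feature table, presumably lying in the unannotated region, and the record does not state its exact length or the cloning sites used. The plasmid belongs to a set of characterised diatom regulatory sequences intended for building and testing expression cassettes in P. tricornutum.
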