Addgene plasmid #154041: pL0_EF_tSVP
Purpose: Diatom terminator for P. tricornutum; uLoop specific syntax; EF overhangs; Lvl 0
Depositing lab: Raffaela Abbriano. Depositing organization: University of Technology, Sydney. Publication: Characterisation of novel regulatory sequences compatible with modular assembly in the diatom Phaeodactylum tricornutum. Windhagauer , M., Abbriano, RM., Ashworth, J., Barolo, L., Jaramillo-Madrid, A.C., Pernice, M., Doblin, M.A.. Algal Research , Volume 53, March 2021 10.1016/j.algal.2020.102159.
Backbone
  Vector backbone: pL0RlacZ
  Vector type: Synthetic Biology
Growth in bacteria
  Bacterial resistance: Spectinomycin, 50 μg/mL
  Growth temperature: 37°C
  Growth strain: DH5alpha
  Copy number: Low Copy
Gene/Insert
  Gene/Insert name: Terminator SVP
  Species: P. tricornutum
  Cloning method: Restriction Enzyme; 5′ cloning site Unknown (unknown if destroyed)
Terms and licenses: Academic/Nonprofit Terms; Industry Terms: Not Available to Industry
How to cite: pL0_EF_tSVP was a gift from Raffaela Abbriano (Addgene plasmid # 154041 ; http://n2t.net/addgene:154041 ; RRID:Addgene_154041)
